>Addgene plasmid #224561 | pMXS-IP DEPP1 dTSnare-mCherry | addgene full sequence | sequence record 461248 | Addgene NGS Result
TTTAGGTTCTCGTCTCCTACCAGAACCACATATCCCTCCTATTAGGGGGGTGCACCAAAGAGTCCAAAAC
GATCGGGATTTTTGGACTCAGGTCGGGCCACAAAAACGGCCCCCGAAGTCCCTGGGACGTCTCCCAGGGT
TGCGGCCGGGTGTTCCGAACTCGTCAGTTCCACCACGGGTCCGCCAGATACAGAGCTAGTTAGCTAACTA
GTACCGACGCAGGCGCATAAAATCAGTCATAGACACTAGACAATCGGACAGACACAGATAAGTTGCTGGC
CAGCTTACCTCCCGGTGGTGGGTCGGTGGTCCCTGGGCAGGGGTCTCCCGATCCCGGACGAGCCCCCAAA
TGAAAGACCCCCGCTGACGGGTAGTCAATCACTCAGAGGAGACCCTCCCAAGGAACAGCGAGACCACAAG
TCGGATGCAACTGCAAGAGGGTTTATTGGATACACGGGTACCCGGGCGACTCAGTCAATCGGAGGACTGG
CGCGCCGAGTGAGGGGTTGTGGGCTCTTTTATTGAGCTCGGGGAGCAGAAGCGCGCGAACAGAAGCGAGA
AGCGAACTGATTGGTTAGTTCAAATAAGGCACAGGGTCATTTCAGGTCCTTGGGGCACCCTGGAAACATC
TGATGGTTCTCTAGAAACTGCTGAGGGCTGGACCGCATCTGGGGACCATCTGTTCTTGGCCCTGAGCCGG
GGCAGGAACTGCTTACCACAGATATCCTGTTTGGCCCATATTCAGCTGTTCCATCTGTTCTTGGCCCTGA
GCCGGGGCAGGAACTGCTTACCACAGATATCCTGTTTGGCCCATATTCAGCTGTTCCATCTGTTCCTGAC
CTTGATCTGAACTTTTCTATTCTCAGTTATGTATTTTTCCATGCCTTGCAAAATGGCGTTACTTAAGCTA
GCTTGCCAAACCTACAGGTGGGGTCTTTCATTATGCAGGTGGCACTTTTCGGGGAAATGTGCGCGGAACC
CCTATTTGTTTATTTTTCTAAATACATTCAAATATGTATCCGCTCATGAGACAATAACCCTGATAAATGC
TTCAATAATATTGAAAAAGGAAGAGTATGAGTATTCAACATTTCCGTGTCGCCCTTATTCCCTTTTTTGC
GGCATTTTGCCTTCCTGTTTTTGCTCACCCAGAAACGCTGGTGAAAGTAAAAGATGCTGAAGATCAGTTG
GGTGCACGAGTGGGTTACATCGAACTGGATCTCAACAGCGGTAAGATCCTTGAGAGTTTTCGCCCCGAAG
AACGTTTTCCAATGATGAGCACTTTTAAAGTTCTGCTATGTGGCGCGGTATTATCCCGTATTGACGCCGG
GCAAGAGCAACTCGGTCGCCGCATACACTATTCTCAGAATGACTTGGTTGAGTACTCACCAGTCACAGAA
AAGCATCTTACGGATGGCATGACAGTAAGAGAATTATGCAGTGCTGCCATAACCATGAGTGATAACACTG
CGGCCAACTTACTTCTGACAACGATCGGAGGACCGAAGGAGCTAACCGCTTTTTTGCACAACATGGGGGA
TCATGTAACTCGCCTTGATCGTTGGGAACCGGAGCTGAATGAAGCCATACCAAACGACGAGCGTGACACC
ACGATGCCTGTAGCAATGGCAACAACGTTGCGCAAACTATTAACTGGCGAACTACTTACTCTAGCTTCCC
GGCAACAATTAATAGACTGGATGGAGGCGGATAAAGTTGCAGGACCACTTCTGCGCTCGGCCCTTCCGGC
TGGCTGGTTTATTGCTGATAAATCTGGAGCCGGTGAGCGTGGGTCTCGCGGTATCATTGCAGCACTGGGG
CCAGATGGTAAGCCCTCCCGTATCGTAGTTATCTACACGACGGGGAGTCAGGCAACTATGGATGAACGAA
ATAGACAGATCGCTGAGATAGGTGCCTCACTGATTAAGCATTGGTAACTGTCAGACCAAGTTTACTCATA
TATACTTTAGATTGATTTGCGGCCGGCCGCAAAAGGATCTAGGTGAAGATCCTTTTTGATAATCTCATGA
CCAAAATCCCTTAACGTGAGTTTTCGTTCCACTGAGCGTCAGACCCCGTAGAAAAGATCAAAGGATCTTC
TTGAGATCCTTTTTTTCTGCGCGTAATCTGCTGCTTGCAAACAAAAAAACCACCGCTACCAGCGGTGGTT
TGTTTGCCGGATCAAGAGCTACCAACTCTTTTTCCGAAGGTAACTGGCTTCAGCAGAGCGCAGATACCAA
ATACTGTTCTTCTAGTGTAGCCGTAGTTAGGCCACCACTTCAAGAACTCTGTAGCACCGCCTACATACCT
CGCTCTGCTAATCCTGTTACCAGTGGCTGCTGCCAGTGGCGATAAGTCGTGTCTTACCGGGTTGGACTCA
AGACGATAGTTACCGGATAAGGCGCAGCGGTCGGGCTGAACGGGGGGTTCGTGCACACAGCCCAGCTTGG
AGCGAACGACCTACACCGAACTGAGATACCTACAGCGTGAGCTATGAGAAAGCGCCACGCTTCCCGAAGG
GAGAAAGGCGGACAGGTATCCGGTAAGCGGCAGGGTCGGAACAGGAGAGCGCACGAGGGAGCTTCCAGGG
GGAAACGCCTGGTATCTTTATAGTCCTGTCGGGTTTCGCCACCTCTGACTTGAGCGTCGATTTTTGTGAT
GCTCGTCAGGGGGGCGGAGCCTATGGAAAAACGCCAGCAACGCGGCCTTTTTACGGTTCCTGGCCTTTTG
CTGGCCTTTTGCTCACATGTTCTTTCCTGCGTTATCCCCTGATTCTGTGGATAACCGTATTACCGCCTTT
GAGTGAGCTGATACCGCTCGCCGCAGCCGAACGACCGAGCGCAGCGAGTCAGTGAGCGAGGAAGCGGAAG
AGCGCCCAATACGCAAACCGCCTCTCCCCGCGCGTTGGCCGATTCATTAATGCAACTATGGCCATTTAAT
GTAAATACTTAAGAAAAAAAACCAAATTAATTTTGATACATGCTGCATGTGAAAGACCCCCGCTGACGGG
TAGTCAATCACTCAGAGGAGACCCTCCCAAGGAACAGCGAGACCACAAGTCGGATGCAACTGCAAGAGGG
TTTATTGGATACACGGGTACCCGGGCGACTCAGTCAATCGGAGGACTGGCGCCCCGAGTGAGGGGTTGTG
GGCTCTTTTATTGAGCTCGGGGAGCAGAAGCGCGCGAACAGAAGCGAGAAGCGAACTGATTGGTTAGTTC
AAATAAGGCACAGGGTCATTTCAGGTCCTTGGGGCACCCTGGAAACATCTGATGGTTCTCTAGAAACTGC
TGAGGGCTGGACCGCATCTGGGGACCATCTGTTCTTGGCCCTGAGCCGGGGCAGGAACTGCTTACCACAG
ATATCCTGTTTGGCCCATATTCAGCTGTTCCATCTGTTCTTGGCCCTGAGCCGGGGCAGGAACTGCTTAC
CACAGATATCCTGTTTGGCCCATATTCAGCTGTTCCATCTGTTCCTGACCTTGATCTGAACTTCTCTATT
CTCAGTTATGTATTTTTCCATGCCTTGCAAAATGGCGTTACTTAAGCTAGCTTGCCAAACCTACAGGTGG
GGTCTTTCATTCCCCCCTTTTTCTGGAGACTAAATAAAATCTTTTATTTTATCGTCGACTCAGGCACCGG
GCTTGCGGGTCATGCACCAGGTGCGCGGTCCTTCGGGCACCTCGACGTCGGCGGTGACGGTGAAGCCGAG
CCGCTCGTAGAAGGGGAGGTTGCGGGGCGCGGAGGTCTCCAGGAAGGCGGGCACCCCGGCGCGCTCGGCC
GCCTCCACTCCGGGGAGCACGACGGCGCTGCCCAGACCCTTGCCCTGGTGGTCGGGCGAGACGCCGACGG
TGGCCAGGAACCACGCGGGCTCCTTGGGCCGGTGCGGCGCCAGGAGGCCTTCCATCTGTTGCTGCGCGGC
CAGCCGGGAACCGCTCAACTCGGCCATGCGCGGGCCGATCTCGGCGAACACCGCCCCCGCTTCGACGCTC
TCCGGCGTGGTCCAGACCGCCACCGCGGCGCCGTCGTCCGCGACCCACACCTTGCCGATGTCGAGCCCGA
CGCGCGTGAGGAAGAGTTCTTGCAGCTCGGTGACCCGCTCGATGTGGCGGTCCGGATCGACGGTGTGGCG
CGTGGCGGGGTAGTCGGCGAACGCGGCGGCGAGGGTGCGTACGGCCCTGGGGACGTCGTCGCGGGTGGCG
AGGCGCACCGTGGGCTTGTACTCGGTAACCATGGTTGTGGCCATATTATCATCGTGTTTTTCAAAGGAAA
ACCACGTCCCCGTGGTTCGGGGGGCCTAGACGTTTTTTTAACCTCGACTAAACACATGTAAAGCATGTGC
ACCGAGGCCCCAGATCAGATCCCATACAATGGGGTACCTTCTGGGCATCCTTCAGCCCCTTGTTGAATAC
GCTTGAGGAGAGCCATTTGACTCTTTCCACAACTATCCAACTCACAACGTGGCACTGGGGTTGTGCCGCC
TTTGCAGGTGTATCTTATACACGTGGCTTTTGGCCGCAGAGGCACCTGTCGCCAGGTGGGGGGTTCCGCT
GCCTGCAAAGGGTCGCTACAGACGTTGTTTGTCTTCAAGAAGCTTCCAGAGGAACTGCTTCCTTCACGAC
ATTCAACAGACCTTGCATTCCTTTGGCGAGAGGGGAAAGACCCCTAGGAATGCTCGTCAAGAAGACAGGG
CCAGGTTTCCGGGCCCTCACATTGCCAAAAGACGGCAATATGGTGGAAAATAACATATAGACAAACGCAC
ACCGGCCTTATTCCAAGCGGCTTCGGCCAGTAACGTTAGGGGGGGGGGCGGAATTTACGTAGCGGCCGCC
TACTTGTACAGCTCGTCCATGCCGCCGGTGGAGTGGCGGCCCTCGGCGCGTTCGTACTGTTCCACGATGG
TGTAGTCCTCGTTGTGGGAGGTGATGTCCAACTTGATGTTGACGTTGTAGGCGCCGGGCAGCTGCACGGG
CTTCTTGGCCTTGTAGGTGGTCTTGACCTCAGCGTCGTAGTGGCCGCCGTCCTTCAGCTTCAGCCTCTGC
TTGATCTCGCCCTTCAGGGCGCCGTCCTCGGGGTACATCCGCTCGGAGGAGGCCTCCCAGCCCATGGTCT
TCTTCTGCATTACGGGGCCGTCGGAGGGGAAGTTGGTGCCGCGCAGCTTCACCTTGTAGATGAACTCGCC
GTCCTGCAGGGAGGAGTCCTGGGTCACGGTCACCACGCCGCCGTCCTCGAAGTTCATCACGCGCTCCCAC
TTGAAGCCCTCGGGGAAGGACAGCTTCAAGTAGTCGGGGATGTCGGCGGGGTGCTTCACGTAGGCCTTGG
AGCCGTACATGAACTGAGGGGACAGGATGTCCCAGGCGAAGGGCAGGGGGCCACCCTTGGTCACCTTCAG
CTTGGCGGTCTGGGTGCCCTCGTAGGGGCGGCCCTCGCCCTCGCCCTCGATCTCGAACTCGTGGCCGTTC
ACGGAGCCCTCCATGTGCACCTTGAAGCGCATGAACTCCTTGATGATGGCCATGTTATCCTCCTCGCCCT
TGCTCACTCCGCTCCCTCCGAGTTCATGGATCACCGGGAGGTGCGAGTAGAGTGTTCTGAGGACACTGCT
GGGGCGGGGGCGGTGGCGGGAGGCCATGGCTTGGGCAGACTGCCCAAAAGTCCAGCTTCTTAGGTCAGAG
CTCTGCTGCCCATCCTGCGGTGGTCTTGCCAGGGAATGCCCAGGCATCCTGGCTTCACAGAGCCTCCCTC
TGGGGGCCCCCATGGGCTTGCTGCTGTCCATCTGTCTATGTGGACCCCAGAGGCCAGCAGAGGGGCCAGT
CCTCCTTGGCAGGTCCCTCTGGCTTGGCTGCTTTTCCTGGGACTCCCCAAAAAGCCAGTCCAGGGGGTCC
ACAGTATCAGCCATGGGCAGTGTGGGCTGCTGGCCACTGAAACGTGCGGTGATGTCTCGCAGGGACACAG
CAGGGCGGCCCTTCCGGCAGGCCTGGGCTGGCCTGTGGGGTGGCCTCATGGTGGCGAATTCCCGTACCAC
CACACTGGGATCCTTAATTAACTAGCTAGATCCGGCAGTCTAGAGGATGGTCCACCCCCGGGGTCGGCAG
CCTTCACGTGGGCGGCGTGTATCCAAGCTGCGATGCCGTCTACTTTGAGGGCGGTGGGGGTGGTCAGCAG
GACTGTGTAAGGTCCTTTCCAGCGAGGTTCTAGGTTCTTAGTCTGGTGTCGGCGGACCCACACTGTGTCG
CCGACTCGGTAAGGGTGAGGTACCACCGGTCGGTCCAGTTGTTCTTGGTAGGCTGCCGCCAGAGGTCTCC
AGACTTCGTGCTGGACTAAGTAGAGAGCCTGTAAGTGAGCTTGGAGAGAGGGGCTGTTAGTAACTCTTGT
CATGTCAGGGTCAGGGAAGTTTACAAGGGGCGGGGGTGCCCCATATAAGATCTCATATGGCCATATGGGG
GCGCCTAGAGAAGGAGTGAGGGCTGGATAAAGGGAGGATCGAGGCGGGGTCGAACGAGGAGGTTCAAGGG
GGAGAGACGGGGCGGATGGAGGAAGAGGAGGCGGAGGCTTAGGGTGTACAAAGGGCTTGACCCAGGGAGG
GGGGTCAAAAGCCAAGGCTTCCCAGGTCACGATGTAGGGGACCTGGTCTGGGTGTCCATGCGGGCCAGGT
GAAAAGACCTTGATCTTAACCTGGGTGATGAGGTCTCGGTTAAAGGTGCCGTCTCGCGGCCATCCGACGT
TAAAGGTTGGCCATTCTGCAGAGCAGAAGGTAACCCAACGTCTCTTCTTGACATCTACCGACTGGTTGTG
AGCGATCCGCTCGACATCTTTCCAGTGACCTAAGGTCAAACTTAAGGGAGTGGTAACAGTCTGGCCCTAA
TTTTCAGACAAATACAGAAACACAGTCAGACAGAGACAACACAGAACGATGCTGCAGCAGACAAGACGCG
CGGCGCGGCTTCGGTCCCAAACCGAAAGCAAAAATTCAGACGGAGGCGGGAACTGT
Features (pLannotate 1.2.2; 15 found; start..end, strand, type, name):
     87..286     -  misc_feature   MMLV Ψ: packaging signal of Moloney murine leukemia virus (MMLV)
    349..942     -  LTR            LTR: long terminal repeat from Moloney murine leukemia virus
    972..1076    +  promoter       AmpR promoter: bla
   1077..1937    +  CDS            AmpR: β-lactamase; bla; confers resistance to ampicillin, carbenicillin, and related antibiotics
   2101..2689    +  rep_origin     ori: high-copy-number ColE1/pMB1/pBR322/pUC origin of replication
   2872..2924    +  CDS            lacI (fragment): lac repressor; lacI; The lac repressor binds to the lac operator to inhibit transcription in E. coli. This inhibition can be relieved by adding lactose or isopropyl-β-D-thiogalactopyranoside (IPTG).
   2990..3459    -  LTR            LTR: long terminal repeat from Moloney murine leukemia virus
   3460..3581    -  LTR            3' LTR (ΔU3) (fragment): self-inactivating 3' long terminal repeat (LTR) from Moloney murine leukemia virus
   3630..4226    -  CDS            PuroR (fragment): puromycin N-acetyltransferase; pac from Streptomyces; confers resistance to puromycin
   4246..4708    -  misc_feature   IRES: internal ribosome entry site (IRES) of the encephalomyocarditis virus (EMCV)
   4830..5537    -  CDS            mCherry: monomeric derivative of DsRed fluorescent protein (Shaner et al., 2004) mammalian codon-optimized
   5550..5996    -  CDS            DEPP1 (fragment): DEPP1_HUMAN - Also known as C10orf10, DEPP From Homo sapiens (Human).
   6056..6430    -  misc_feature   pol region: Moloney murine leukemia virus (MMLV) pol region containing the splice acceptor site
   6440..6856    -  CDS            gag (truncated): truncated Moloney murine leukemia virus (MMLV) gag gene lacking the start codon
   6933..35      -  misc_feature   MESV Ψ (fragment) (across the origin): packaging signal of murine embryonic stem cell virus
