[The description below was written by a language model from this plasmid's Addgene catalogue record and pLannotate feature annotations shown in this document.]
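Description:
pMXS-IP DEPP1 dTSnare-mCherry is a Moloney murine leukemia virus-based retroviral vector built on the pMXS backbone for stable expression of a transgene in mammalian cells. In bacteria it is maintained through a high-copy ColE1/pUC-type origin and selected with ampicillin via the β-lactamase gene and its native promoter. The proviral portion lies on the opposite strand to the bacterial elements in the sequenced record. It is flanked by MMLV long terminal repeats and includes the Ψ packaging signal, a truncated gag segment lacking its start codon, and a pol-derived region carrying a splice acceptor. These elements allow the genomic RNA to be packaged into virions when gag, pol and env are supplied in trans by a packaging system, and no separate internal promoter is annotated, so expression appears to be driven from the 5′ LTR.

The payload is human DEPP1 (also known as C10orf10 or DEPP) with its t-SNARE domain removed, consistent with the annotation of the coding region as a DEPP1 fragment. It is fused at its C terminus to the monomeric red fluorescent protein mCherry. The insert was cloned between EcoRI and NotI sites. Downstream, an EMCV internal ribosome entry site links a puromycin N-acetyltransferase gene to the same transcript, so transduced cells can be selected with puromycin while the fusion protein is followed by red fluorescence. The record states the purpose simply as expressing this deletion mutant in mammalian cells. It accompanies a study of HIF-dependent induction of DEPP1 in ischemic cardiomyopathy, where such a construct would plausibly be used to compare the localisation or function of the domain-deleted protein with the full-length form, although the record does not say so.
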