Addgene plasmid #224561: pMXS-IP DEPP1 dTSnare-mCherry
Purpose: Expresses DEPP1 dTsnare fused to mCherry in mammalian cells
Depositing lab: William Kaelin & Gregory Wyant. Depositing organization: Dana-Farber Cancer Institute. Publication: Induction of DEPP1 by HIF Mediates Multiple Hallmarks of Ischemic Cardiomyopathy. Wyant GA, Jiang Q, Singh M, Qayyum S, Levrero C, Maron BA, Kaelin WG Jr. Circulation. 2024 Jun 17. doi: 10.1161/CIRCULATIONAHA.123.066628. PubMed 38881449.
Backbone
  Vector backbone: pMXS
  Vector type: Mammalian Expression, Retroviral
  Selectable markers: Puromycin
Growth in bacteria
  Bacterial resistance: Ampicillin, 100 μg/mL
  Growth temperature: 37°C
  Growth strain: NEB Stable
  Copy number: High Copy
Gene/Insert
  Gene/Insert name: DEPP1
  Species: H. sapiens (human)
  Mutation: removed Tsnare domain
  Entrez Gene: DEPP1 (a.k.a. C10orf10, DEPP, FIG, Fseg)
  Tag / fusion protein: mCherry (C terminal on insert)
  Cloning method: Restriction Enzyme; 5′ cloning site EcoRI (unknown if destroyed); 3′ cloning site NotI (unknown if destroyed)
  Sequencing primers: 5′ gcttggatacacgccgc
Terms and licenses: Academic/Nonprofit Terms; Industry Terms: Not Available to Industry
How to cite: pMXS-IP DEPP1 dTSnare-mCherry was a gift from William Kaelin & Gregory Wyant (Addgene plasmid # 224561 ; http://n2t.net/addgene:224561 ; RRID:Addgene_224561)
